>Addgene plasmid #57908 | mKOet-Actin-7 | depositor partial sequence | sequence record 89058 | insert sequence
GACGTCAGATCCGCTAGCGCTACCGGTCGCCACCATGGTGAGCAAGGGCGAGGAGAATAACATGGCCGTG
ATTAAACCAGAGATGAAGATGAGGTACTACATGGACGGCTCCGTCAATGGGCATGAGTTCACAATTGAAG
GTGAAGGCACAGGCAGACCTTACGAGGGACATCAAGAGATGACACTACGCGTCACAATGGCCAAGGGCGG
GCCAATGCCTTTCGCGTTTGACTTAGTGTCACACGTGTTCTGTTACGGCCACAGACCTTTTACTAAATAT
CCAGAAGAGATACCAGACTATTTCAAACAAGCATTTCCTGAAGGCCTGTCATGGGAAAGGTCGTTGGAGT
TCGAAGATGGTGGGTCCGCTTCAGTCAGTGCGCATATAAGCCTTAGAGGAAACACCTTCTACCACAAATC
CAAATTTACTGGGGTTAACTTTCCTGCCGATGGTCCTATCATGCAAAACCAAAGTGTTGATTGGGAGCCA
TCAACCGAGAAAATTACTGCCAGCGACGGAGTTCTGAAGGGTGATGTTACGATGTACCTAAAACTTGAAG
GAGGCGGCAATCACAAATGCCAATTCAAGACTACTTACAAGGCGGCAAAAAAGATTCTTAAAATGCCAGG
AAGCCATTACATCAGCCATCGCCTCGTCAGGAAAACCGAAGGCAACATTACTGAGCTGGTAGAAGATGCA
GTAGCTCATTCCGGCGGCATGGACGAGCTGTACAAGTCCGGACTCAGATCTCGAGCTATGGATGATGATA
TCGCCGCGCTCGTCGTCGACAACGGCTCCGGCATGTGCAAGGCCGGCTTCGCGGGCGACGATGCCCCCCG
GGCCGTCTTCCCCTCCATCGTGGGGCGCCCCAGGCACCAGGGCGTGATGGTGGGCATGGGTCAGAAGGAT
TCCTATGTGGGCGACGAGGCCCAGAGCAAGAGAGGCATCCTCACCCTGAAGTACCCCATCGAGCACGGCA
TCGTCACCAACTGGGACGACATGGAGAAAATCTGGCACCACACCTTCTACAATGAGCTGCGTGTGGCTCC
CGAGGAGCACCCCGTGCTGCTGACCGAGGCCCCCCTGAACCCCAAGGCCAACCGCGAGAAGATGACCCAG
ATCATGTTTGAGACCTTCAACACCCCAGCCATGTACGTTGCTATCCAGGCTGTGCTATCCCTGTACGCCT
CTGGCCGTACCACTGGCATCGTGATGGACTCCGGTGACGGGGTCACCCACACTGTGCCCATCTACGAGGG
GTATGCCCTCCCCCATGCCATCCTGCGTCTGGACCTGGCTGGCCGGGACCTGACTGACTACCTCATGAAG
ATCCTCACCGAGCGCGGCTACAGCTTCACCACCACGGCCGAGCGGGAAATCGTGCGTGACATTAAGGAGA
AGCTGTGCTACGTCGCCCTGGACTTCGAGCAAGAGATGGCCACGGCTGCTTCCAGCTCCTCCCTGGAGAA
GAGCTACGAGCTGCCTGACGGCCAGGTCATCACCATTGGCAATGAGCGGTTCCGCTGCCCTGAGGCACTC
TTCCAGCCTTCCTTCCTGGGCATGGAGTCCTGTGGCATCCACGAAACTACCTTCAACTCCATCATGAAGT
GTGACGTGGACATCCGCAAAGACCTGTACGCCAACACAGTGCTGTCTGGCGGCACCACCATGTACCCTGG
CATTGCCGACAGGATGCAGAAGGAGATCACTGCCCTGGCACCCAGCACAATGAAGATCAAGATCATTGCT
CCTCCTGAGCGCAAGTACTCCGTGTGGATCGGCGGCTCCATCCTGGCCTCGCTGTCCACCTTCCAGCAGA
TGTGGATCAGCAAGCAGGAGTATGACGAGTCCGGCCCCTCCATCGTCCACCGCAAATGCTTCTAGGGATC
CACCGGATCTAGATAACTGATCATAATCAGCCATACCACATTG
