>Addgene plasmid #57908 | mKOet-Actin-7 | addgene partial sequence | sequence record 126109 | mCherry-F2 5'-tggcatggacgagctgtac-3'
GGATGATGATATCGCCGCGCTCGTCGTCGACAACGGCTCCGGCATGTGCAAGGCCGGCTTCGCGGGCGAC
GATGCCCCCCGGGCCGTCTTCCCCTCCATCGTGGGGCGCCCCAGGCACCAGGGCGTGATGGTGGGCATGG
GTCAGAAGGATTCCTATGTGGGCGACGAGGCCCAGAGCAAGAGAGGCATCCTCACCCTGAAGTACCCCAT
CGAGCACGGCATCGTCACCAACTGGGACGACATGGAGAAAATCTGGCACCACACCTTCTACAATGAGCTG
CGTGTGGCTCCCGAGGAGCACCCCGTGCTGCTGACCGAGGCCCCCCTGAACCCCAAGGCCAACCGCGAGA
AGATGACCCAGATCATGTTTGAGACCTTCAACACCCCAGCCATGTACGTTGCTATCCAGGCTGTGCTATC
CCTGTACGCCTCTGGCCGTACCACTGGCATCGTGATGGACTCCGGTGACGGGGTCACCCACACTGTGCCC
ATCTACGAGGGGTATGCCCTCCCCCATGCCATCCTGCGTCTGGACCTGGCTGGCCGGGACCTGACTGACT
ACCTCATGAAGATCCTCACCGAGCGCGGCTACAGCTTCACCACCACGGCCGAGCGGGAAATCGTGCGTGA
CATTAAGGAGAAGCTGTGCTACGTCGCCCTGGACTTCGAGCAAGAGATGGCCACGGCTGCTTCCAGCTCC
TCCCTGGAGAAGAGCTACGAGCTGCCTGACGGCCAGGTCATCACCATTGGCAATGAGCGGTTCCGCTGCC
CTGAGGCACTCTTCCAGCCTTCCTTCCTGGGCATGGAGTCCTGTGGCATCCACGAAACTACCTTCAACTC
CATCATGA
