[The description below was written by a language model from this plasmid's Addgene catalogue record.]
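Description:
mKOet-Actin-7 is a mammalian expression plasmid that produces human beta-actin (ACTB, corresponding to reference transcript NM_001101.3) fused to the orange fluorescent protein mKOet. It is built on an mKOet fluorescent-protein backbone of about 4.75 kb without the insert. It is maintained as a high-copy plasmid in E. coli under kanamycin selection. For mammalian cells the record lists a neomycin resistance marker, so G418 can be used to enrich for or establish stably transfected populations.

Expression of the fusion is driven by the CMV promoter, a strong constitutive viral promoter active in most commonly used mammalian cell lines. The listed sequencing primers (one in CMV, one in an SV40 polyadenylation signal) indicate that the fusion open reading frame sits between these two elements. The record does not state the cloning method, the orientation of the tag relative to actin, or the nature of the linker. The "7" in the name may refer to linker length, but this is not confirmed by the entry. No feature table is provided, so the origin of replication and other backbone elements cannot be described in detail.

The construct is intended as a localization marker. The tagged actin incorporates into the cellular actin cytoskeleton, allowing visualization of filamentous structures such as stress fibres and lamellipodia in live or fixed cells by fluorescence microscopy. The reported spectral properties of the fluorophore are an excitation maximum of 548 nm and an emission maximum of 561 nm, placing it in the orange channel, where it can be combined with green or far-red probes in multicolour imaging.
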