Addgene plasmid #57908: mKOet-Actin-7
Purpose: Localization: Actin, Excitation: 548, Emission: 561
Depositing lab: Michael Davidson. Depositing organization: Florida State University, Tallahassee.
Backbone
  Vector backbone: mKOet
  Backbone size w/o insert (bp): 4750
  Vector type: Mammalian Expression
  Selectable markers: Neomycin (select with G418)
Growth in bacteria
  Bacterial resistance: Kanamycin, 50 μg/mL
  Growth temperature: 37°C
  Growth strain: DH5alpha
  Copy number: High Copy
Gene/Insert
  Gene/Insert name: Actin (alt name: NM_001101.3)
  Species: H. sapiens (human)
  Entrez Gene: ACTB (a.k.a. BKRNS, BNS, BRWS1, CSMH, DDS1, PS1TP5BP1, THC8)
  Promoter: CMV
  Tag / fusion protein: mKOet
  Cloning method: Unknown
  Sequencing primers: 5′ CMV-F; 3′ SV40pA-R
Terms and licenses: Academic/Nonprofit Terms; Industry Terms: Not Available to Industry
Depositor comments: . Excitation = 548; Emission = 561
How to cite: mKOet-Actin-7 was a gift from Michael Davidson (Addgene plasmid # 57908 ; http://n2t.net/addgene:57908 ; RRID:Addgene_57908)
